>Addgene plasmid #188148 | pMXS-IRES-BLAST flag-CAD 3R-3E | addgene full sequence | sequence record 372269 | Addgene NGS Result
CCCGAAAAGTGCCACCTGCATAATGAAAGACCCCACCTGTAGGTTTGGCAAGCTAGCTTAAGTAACGCCA
TTTTGCAAGGCATGGAAAAATACATAACTGAGAATAGAAAAGTTCAGATCAAGGTCAGGAACAGATGGAA
CAGCTGAATATGGGCCAAACAGGATATCTGTGGTAAGCAGTTCCTGCCCCGGCTCAGGGCCAAGAACAGA
TGGAACAGCTGAATATGGGCCAAACAGGATATCTGTGGTAAGCAGTTCCTGCCCCGGCTCAGGGCCAAGA
ACAGATGGTCCCCAGATGCGGTCCAGCCCTCAGCAGTTTCTAGAGAACCATCAGATGTTTCCAGGGTGCC
CCAAGGACCTGAAATGACCCTGTGCCTTATTTGAACTAACCAATCAGTTCGCTTCTCGCTTCTGTTCGCG
CGCTTCTGCTCCCCGAGCTCAATAAAAGAGCCCACAACCCCTCACTCGGCGCGCCAGTCCTCCGATTGAC
TGAGTCGCCCGGGTACCCGTGTATCCAATAAACCCTCTTGCAGTTGCATCCGACTTGTGGTCTCGCTGTT
CCTTGGGAGGGTCTCCTCTGAGTGATTGACTACCCGTCAGCGGGGGTCTTTCATTTGGGGGCTCGTCCGG
GATCGGGAGACCCCTGCCCAGGGACCACCGACCCACCACCGGGAGGTAAGCTGGCCAGCAACTTATCTGT
GTCTGTCCGATTGTCTAGTGTCTATGACTGATTTTATGCGCCTGCGTCGGTACTAGTTAGCTAACTAGCT
CTGTATCTGGCGGACCCGTGGTGGAACTGACGAGTTCGGAACACCCGGCCGCAACCCTGGGAGACGTCCC
AGGGACTTCGGGGGCCGTTTTTGTGGCCCGACCTGAGTCCAAAAATCCCGATCGTTTTGGACTCTTTGGT
GCACCCCCCTAATAGGAGGGATATGTGGTTCTGGTAGGAGACGAGAACCTAAAACAGTTCCCGCCTCCGT
CTGAATTTTTGCTTTCGGTTTGGGACCGAAGCCGCGCCGCGCGTCTTGTCTGCTGCAGCATCGTTCTGTG
TTGTCTCTGTCTGACTGTGTTTCTGTATTTGTCTGAAAATTAGGGCCAGACTGTTACCACTCCCTTAAGT
TTGACCTTAGGTCACTGGAAAGATGTCGAGCGGATCGCTCACAACCAGTCGGTAGATGTCAAGAAGAGAC
GTTGGGTTACCTTCTGCTCTGCAGAATGGCCAACCTTTAACGTCGGATGGCCGCGAGACGGCACCTTTAA
CCGAGACCTCATCACCCAGGTTAAGATCAAGGTCTTTTCACCTGGCCCGCATGGACACCCAGACCAGGTC
CCCTACATCGTGACCTGGGAAGCCTTGGCTTTTGACCCCCCTCCCTGGGTCAAGCCCTTTGTACACCCTA
AGCCTCCGCCTCCTCTTCCTCCATCCGCCCCGTCTCTCCCCCTTGAACCTCCTCGTTCGACCCCGCCTCG
ATCCTCCCTTTATCCAGCCCTCACTCCTTCTCTAGGCGCCCCCATATGGCCATATGAGATCTTATATGGG
GCACCCCCGCCCCTTGTAAACTTCCCTGACCCTGACATGACAAGAGTTACTAACAGCCCCTCTCTCCAAG
CTCACTTACAGGCTCTCTACTTAGTCCAGCACGAAGTCTGGAGACCTCTGGCGGCAGCCTACCAAGAACA
ACTGGACCGACCGGTGGTACCTCACCCTTACCGAGTCGGCGACACAGTGTGGGTCCGCCGACACCAGACT
AAGAACCTAGAACCTCGCTGGAAAGGACCTTACACAGTCCTGCTGACCACCCCCACCGCCCTCAAAGTAG
ACGGCATCGCAGCTTGGATACACGCCGCCCACGTGAAGGCTGCCGACCCCGGGGGTGGACCATCCTCTAG
ACTGCCGGATCTAGCTAGTTAATTAAGGATCCATGGCGGCCCTAGTGTTGGAGGACGGGTCGGTCCTGCG
GGGCCAGCCCTTTGGGGCCGCCGTGTCGACTGCCGGGGAAGTGGTGTTTCAAACCGGCATGGTCGGCTAC
CCCGAGGCCCTCACTGATCCCTCCTACAAGGCACAGATCTTAGTGCTCACCTATCCTCTGATCGGCAACT
ATGGCATCCCCCCAGATGAAATGGATGAGTTCGGTCTCTGCAAGTGGTTTGAATCCTCGGGCATCCACGT
AGCAGCACTGGTAGTGGGAGAGTGCTGTCCTACTCCCAGCCACTGGAGTGCCACCCGCACCCTGCATGAG
TGGCTGCAGCAGCATGGCATCCCTGGCTTGCAAGGAGTAGACACTCGGGAGCTGACCAAGAAGTTGCGGG
AACAGGGGTCTCTGCTGGGGAAGCTGGTCCAGAATGGAACAGAACCTTCAAGTCTGCCATTCTTGGACCC
CAATGCCCGCCCCCTGGTACCAGAGGTCTCCATTAAGACTCCACGGGTATTCAATACAGGGGGTGCCCCT
CGGATCCTTGCTTTGGACTGTGGCCTCAAGTATAATCAGATCCGATGCCTCTGCCAGCGTGGGGCTGAGG
TCACTGTGGTACCCTGGGACCATGCACTAGACAGCCAAGAGTATGAGGGTCTCTTCTTAAGTAATGGGCC
TGGTGACCCTGCCTCCTATCCCAGTGTCGTATCCACACTGAGCCGTGTTTTATCTGAGCCTAATCCCCGA
CCTGTCTTTGGGATCTGCCTGGGACACCAGCTATTGGCCTTAGCCATTGGGGCCAAGACTTACAAGATGA
GATATGGGAACCGAGGCCATAACCAGCCCTGCTTGTTGGTGGGCTCTGGGCGCTGCTTTCTGACATCCCA
GAACCATGGGTTTGCTGTGGAGACAGACTCACTGCCAGCAGACTGGGCTCCTCTCTTCACCAACGCCAAT
GATGGTTCCAATGAAGGCATTGTGCACAACAGCTTGCCTTTCTTCAGTGTCCAGTTTCACCCAGAGCACC
AAGCTGGCCCTTCAGATATGGAACTGCTTTTCGATATCTTTCTGGAAACTGTGAAAGAGGCCACAGCTGG
GAACCCTGGGGGCCAGACAGTTAGAGAGCGGCTGACTGAGCGCCTCTGTCCCCCTGGGATTCCCACTCCC
GGCTCTGGACTTCCACCACCACGAAAGGTTCTGATCCTGGGCTCAGGGGGCCTCTCCATTGGCCAAGCTG
GAGAATTTGACTACTCGGGCTCTCAGGCAATTAAGGCCCTGAAGGAGGAAAACATCCAGACGTTGCTGAT
CAACCCCAATATTGCCACAGTGCAGACCTCCCAGGGGCTGGCCGACAAGGTCTATTTTCTTCCCATAACA
CCTCATTATGTAACCCAGGTGATACGTAATGAACGCCCCGATGGTGTGTTACTGACTTTTGGGGGCCAGA
CTGCTCTGAACTGTGGTGTGGAGCTGACCAAGGCCGGGGTGCTGGCTCGGTATGGGGTCCGGGTCCTGGG
CACACCAGTGGAGACCATTGAGCTGACCGAGGATCGACGGGCCTTTGCTGCCAGAATGGCAGAGATCGGA
GAGCATGTGGCCCCGAGCGAGGCAGCAAATTCTCTTGAACAGGCCCAGGCAGCCGCTGAACGGCTGGGGT
ACCCTGTGCTAGTGCGTGCAGCCTTTGCCCTGGGTGGCCTGGGCTCTGGCTTTGCCTCTAACAGGGAGGA
GCTCTCTGCTCTCGTGGCCCCAGCTTTTGCCCATACCAGCCAAGTGCTAGTAGACAAGTCTCTGAAGGGA
TGGAAGGAGATTGAGTACGAGGTGGTGAGAGACGCCTATGGCAACTGTGTCACGGTGTGTAACATGGAGA
ACTTGGACCCACTGGGCATCCACACTGGTGAGTCCATAGTGGTGGCCCCTAGCCAGACACTGAATGACAG
GGAGTATCAGCTCCTGAGGCAGACAGCTATCAAGGTGACCCAGCACCTGGGAATTGTTGGGGAGTGCAAT
GTGCAGTATGCCTTGAACCCTGAGTCTGAGCAGTATTACATCATTGAAGTGAATGCCAGGCTCTCTCGCA
GCTCTGCCCTGGCCAGTAAGGCCACAGGTTATCCACTGGCTTATGTGGCAGCCAAGCTAGCATTGGGCAT
CCCTTTGCCTGAGCTCAGGAACTCTGTGACAGGGGGTACAGCAGCCTTTGAACCCAGCGTGGATTATTGT
GTGGTGAAGATTCCTCGATGGGACCTTAGCAAGTTCCTGCGAGTCAGCACAAAGATTGGGAGCTGCATGA
AGAGCGTTGGTGAAGTCATGGGCATTGGGCGTTCATTTGAGGAGGCCTTCCAGAAGGCCCTGCGCATGGT
GGATGAGAACTGTGTGGGCTTTGATCACACAGTGAAACCAGTCAGCGATATGGAGTTGGAGACTCCAACA
GATAAGCGGATTTTTGTGGTGGCAGCTGCTTTGTGGGCTGGTTATTCAGTGGACCGCCTGTATGAGCTCA
CACGCATCGACCGCTGGTTCCTGCACCGAATGAAGCGTATCATCGCACATGCCCAGCTGCTAGAACAACA
CCGTGGACAGCCTTTGCCGCCAGACCTGCTGCAACAGGCCAAGTGTCTTGGCTTCTCAGACAAACAGATT
GCCCTTGCAGTTCTGAGCACAGAGCTGGCTGTTCGCAAGCTGCGTCAGGAACTGGGGATCTGTCCAGCAG
TGAAACAGATTGACACAGTTGCAGCTGAGTGGCCAGCCCAGACAAATTACCTATACCTAACGTATTGGGG
CACCACCCATGACCTCACCTTTCGAACACCTCATGTCCTAGTCCTTGGCTCTGGCGTCTACCGTATTGGC
TCTAGCGTTGAATTTGACTGGTGTGCTGTAGGCTGCATCCAGCAGCTCCGAAAGATGGGATATAAGACCA
TCATGGTGAACTATAACCCAGAGACAGTCAGCACCGACTATGACATGTGTGATCGACTCTACTTTGATGA
GATCTCTTTTGAGGTGGTGATGGACATCTATGAGCTCGAGAACCCTGAAGGTGTGATCCTATCCATGGGT
GGACAGCTGCCCAACAACATGGCCATGGCGTTGCATCGGCAGCAGTGCCGGGTGCTGGGCACCTCCCCTG
AAGCCATTGACTCGGCTGAGAACCGTTTCAAGTTTTCCCGGCTCCTTGACACCATTGGTATCAGCCAGCC
TCAGTGGAGGGAGCTCAGTGACCTCGAGTCTGCTCGCCAATTCTGCCAGACCGTGGGGTACCCCTGTGTG
GTGCGCCCCTCCTATGTGCTGAGCGGTGCTGCTATGAATGTGGCCTACACGGATGGAGACCTGGAGCGCT
TCCTGAGCAGCGCAGCAGCCGTCTCCAAAGAGCATCCCGTGGTCATCTCCAAGTTCATCCAGGAGGCTAA
GGAGATTGACGTGGATGCCGTGGCCTCTGATGGTGTGGTGGCAGCCATCGCCATCTCTGAGCATGTGGAG
AATGCAGGTGTGCATTCAGGTGATGCGACGCTGGTGACCCCCCCACAAGATATCACTGCCAAAACCCTGG
AGCGGATCAAAGCCATTGTGCATGCTGTGGGCCAGGAGCTACAGGTCACAGGACCCTTCAATCTGCAGCT
CATTGCCAAGGATGACCAGCTGAAAGTTATTGAATGCAACGTACGTGTCTCTCGCTCCTTCCCCTTCGTT
TCCAAGACACTGGGTGTGGACCTAGTAGCCTTGGCCACGCGGGTCATCATGGGGGAAGAAGTGGAACCTG
TGGGGCTAATGACTGGTTCTGGAGTTGTGGGAGTAAAGGTGCCTCAGTTCTCCTTCTCCCGCTTGGCGGG
TGCTGACGTGGTGTTGGGTGTGGAAATGACCAGTACTGGGGAGGTGGCCGGCTTTGGGGAGAGCCGCTGT
GAGGCATACCTCAAGGCCATGCTAAGCACTGGCTTTAAGATCCCCAAGAAGAATATCCTGCTGACCATTG
GCAGCTATAAGAACAAAAGCGAGCTGCTCCCAACTGTGCGGCTACTGGAGAGCCTGGGCTACAGCCTCTA
TGCCAGTCTCGGCACAGCTGACTTCTACACTGAGCATGGCGTCAAGGTAACAGCTGTGGACTGGCACTTT
GAGGAGGCTGTGGATGGTGAGTGCCCACCACAGCGGAGCATCCTGGAGCAGCTAGCTGAGAAAAACTTTG
AGCTGGTGATTAACCTGTCAATGGAGGGAGCTGGGGGCGAAGAGCTCTCTTCCTTTGTCACCAAGGGCTA
CCGCACCCGACGCTTGGCCGCTGACTTCTCCGTGCCCCTAATCATCGATATCAAGTGCACCAAACTCTTT
GTGGAGGCCCTAGGCCAGATCGGGCCAGCCCCTCCTTTGAAGGTGCATGTTGACTGTATGACCTCCCAAA
AGCTTGTGCGACTGCCGGGATTGATTGATGTCCATGTGCACCTGCGGGAACCAGGTGGGACACATAAGGA
GGACTTTGCTTCAGGCACAGCCGCTGCCCTGGCTGGGGGTATCACCATGGTGTGTGCCATGCCTAATACC
CGGCCCCCCATCATTGACGCCCCTGCTCTGGCCCTGGCCCAGAAGCTGGCAGAGGCTGGCGCCCGGTGCG
ACTTTGCGCTATTCCTTGGGGCCTCGTCTGAAAATGCAGGAACCTTGGGCACCGTGGCCGGGTCTGCAGC
CGGGCTGAAGCTTTACCTCAATGAGACCTTCTCTGAGCTGCGGCTGGACAGCGTGGTCCAGTGGATGGAG
CATTTCGAGACATGGCCCTCCCACCTCCCCATTGTGGCTCACGCGGAGCAGCAAACCGTGGCTGCTGTCC
TCATGGTGGCTCAGCTCACTCAGCGCTCAGTGCACATATGTCACGTGGCACGGAAGGAGGAGATCCTGCT
AATTAAAGCTGCAAAGGCACGGGGCTTGCCAGTGACCTGCGAGGTGGCTCCCCACCACCTGTTCCTAAGC
CATGATGACCTGGAGCGCCTGGGGCCTGGGAAGGGGGAGGTCCGGCCTGAGCTTGGCTCCCGCCAGGATG
TGGAAGCCCTGTGGGAGAACATGGCTGTCATCGACTGCTTTGCCTCAGACCATGCTCCCCATACCTTGGA
GGAGAAGTGTGGGTCCAGGCCCCCACCTGGGTTCCCAGGGTTAGAGACCATGCTGCCACTACTCCTGACG
GCTGTAAGCGAGGGCCGGCTCAGCCTGGACGACCTGCTGCAGCGATTGCACCACAATCCTCGGCGCATCT
TTCACCTGCCTCCGCAGGAGGACACCTATGTGGAGGTGGATCTGGAGCATGAGTGGACAATTCCCAGCCA
CATGCCCTTCTCCAAGGCCCACTGGACACCTTTTGAAGGGCAGAAAGTGAAGGGCACCGTCCGCCGTGTG
GTCCTGCGAGGGGAGGTTGCCTATATCGATGGGCAGGTTCTGGTACCCCCGGGCTATGGACAGGATGTAC
GGAAGTGGCCACAGGGGGCTGTTCCTCAGCTCCCACCCTCAGCCCCTGCCACTAGTGAGATGACCACGAC
ACCTGAAAGACCCCGCCGTGGCATCCCAGGGCTTCCTGATGGCCGCTTCCATCTGCCGCCCCGAATCCAT
CGAGCCTCCGACCCAGGTTTGCCAGCTGAGGAGCCAAAGGAGAAGTCCTCTCGGAAGGTAGCCGAGCCAG
AGCTGATGGGAACCCCTGATGGCACCTGCTACCCTCCACCACCAGTACCGAGACAGGCATCTCCCCAGAA
CCTGGGGACCCCTGGCTTGCTGCACCCCCAGACCTCACCCCTGCTGCACTCATTAGTGGGCCAACATATC
CTGTCCGTCCAGCAGTTCACCAAGGATCAGATGTCTCACCTGTTCAATGTGGCACACACACTGCGTATGA
TGGTGCAGAAGGAGCGGAGCCTCGACATCCTGAAGGGGAAGGTCATGGCCTCCATGTTCTATGAAGTGAG
CACACGGACCAGCAGCTCCTTTGCAGCAGCCATGGCCCGGCTGGGAGGTGCTGTGCTCAGCTTCTCGGAA
GCCACATCGTCCGTCCAGAAGGGCGAATCCCTGGCTGACTCCGTGCAGACCATGAGCTGCTATGCCGACG
TCGTCGTGCTCCGGCACCCCCAGCCTGGAGCAGTGGAGCTGGCCGCCAAGCACTGCCGGAGGCCAGTGAT
CAATGCTGGGGATGGGGTCGGAGAGCACCCCACCCAGGCCCTGCTGGACATCTTCACCATCCGTGAGGAG
CTGGGAACTGTCAATGGCATGACGATCACGATGGTGGGTGACCTGAAGCACGGACGCACAGTACATTCCC
TGGCCTGCCTGCTCACCCAGTATCGTGTCAGCCTGCGCTACGTGGCACCTCCCAGCCTGCGCATGCCACC
CACTGTGCGGGCCTTCGTGGCCTCCCGCGGCACCAAGCAGGAGGAATTCGAGAGCATTGAGGAGGCGCTG
CCTGACACTGATGTGCTCTACATGACTCGAATCCAGAAGGAACGATTTGGCTCTACCCAGGAGTACGAAG
CTTGCTTTGGTCAGTTCATCCTCACTCCCCACATCATGACCCGGGCCAAGAAGAAGATGGTGGTGATGCA
CCCGATGCCCCGTGTCAACGAGATAAGCGTGGAAGTGGACTCGGATCCCCGCGCAGCCTACTTCCGCCAG
GCTGAGAACGGCATGTACATCCGCATGGCTCTGTTAGCCACCGTGCTGGGCCGTTTCGACTACAAAGACG
ATGACGACAAGTAGGAATTCCTGCAGGCCTCGAGGGCCGGCGCGCCGCGGCCGCTACGTAAATTCCGCCC
CCCCCCCCCCTCTCCCTCCCCCCCCCCTAACGTTACTGGCCGAAGCCGCTTGGAATAAGGCCGGTGTGCG
TTTGTCTATATGTTATTTTCCACCATATTGCCGTCTTTTGGCAATGTGAGGGCCCGGAAACCTGGCCCTG
TCTTCTTGACGAGCATTCCTAGGGGTCTTTCCCCTCTCGCCAAAGGAATGCAAGGTCTGTTGAATGTCGT
GAAGGAAGCAGTTCCTCTGGAAGCTTCTTGAAGACAAACAACGTCTGTAGCGACCCTTTGCAGGCAGCGG
AACCCCCCACCTGGCGACAGGTGCCTCTGCGGCCAAAAGCCACGTGTATAAGATACACCTGCAAAGGCGG
CACAACCCCAGTGCCACGTTGTGAGTTGGATAGTTGTGGAAAGAGTCAAATGGCTCTCCTCAAGCGTATT
CAACAAGGGGCTGAAGGATGCCCAGAAGGTACCCCATTGTATGGGATCTGATCTGGGGCCTCGGTGCACA
TGCTTTACATGTGTTTAGTCGAGGTTAAAAAAACGTCTAGGCCCCCCGAACCACGGGGACGTGGTTTTCC
TTTGAAAAACACGATGATAATATGGCCACAACCATGGTTCCTTTGTCTCAAGAAGAATCCACCCTCATTG
AAAGAGCAACGGCTACAATCAACAGCATCCCCATCTCTGAAGACTACAGCGTCGCCAGCGCAGCTCTCTC
TAGCGACGGCCGCATCTTCACTGGTGTCAATGTATATCATTTTACTGGGGGACCTTGTGCAGAACTCGTG
GTGCTGGGCACTGCTGCTGCTGCGGCAGCTGGCAACCTGACTTGTATCGTCGCGATCGGAAATGAGAACA
GGGGCATCTTGAGCCCCTGCGGACGGTGCCGACAGGTGCTTCTCGATCTGCATCCTGGGATCAAAGCCAT
AGTGAAGGACAGTGATGGACAGCCGACGGCAGTTGGGATTCGTGAATTGCTGCCCTCTGGTTATGTGTGG
GAGGGCTAAGTCGACGATAAAATAAAAGATTTTATTTAGTCTCCAGAAAAAGGGGGGAATGAAAGACCCC
ACCTGTAGGTTTGGCAAGCTAGCTTAAGTAACGCCATTTTGCAAGGCATGGAAAAATACATAACTGAGAA
TAGAGAAGTTCAGATCAAGGTCAGGAACAGATGGAACAGCTGAATATGGGCCAAACAGGATATCTGTGGT
AAGCAGTTCCTGCCCCGGCTCAGGGCCAAGAACAGATGGAACAGCTGAATATGGGCCAAACAGGATATCT
GTGGTAAGCAGTTCCTGCCCCGGCTCAGGGCCAAGAACAGATGGTCCCCAGATGCGGTCCAGCCCTCAGC
AGTTTCTAGAGAACCATCAGATGTTTCCAGGGTGCCCCAAGGACCTGAAATGACCCTGTGCCTTATTTGA
ACTAACCAATCAGTTCGCTTCTCGCTTCTGTTCGCGCGCTTCTGCTCCCCGAGCTCAATAAAAGAGCCCA
CAACCCCTCACTCGGGGCGCCAGTCCTCCGATTGACTGAGTCGCCCGGGTACCCGTGTATCCAATAAACC
CTCTTGCAGTTGCATCCGACTTGTGGTCTCGCTGTTCCTTGGGAGGGTCTCCTCTGAGTGATTGACTACC
CGTCAGCGGGGGTCTTTCACATGCAGCATGTATCAAAATTAATTTGGTTTTTTTTCTTAAGTATTTACAT
TAAATGGCCATAGTTGCATTAATGAATCGGCCAACGCGCGGGGAGAGGCGGTTTGCGTATTGGGCGCTCT
TCCGCTTCCTCGCTCACTGACTCGCTGCGCTCGGTCGTTCGGCTGCGGCGAGCGGTATCAGCTCACTCAA
AGGCGGTAATACGGTTATCCACAGAATCAGGGGATAACGCAGGAAAGAACATGTGAGCAAAAGGCCAGCA
AAAGGCCAGGAACCGTAAAAAGGCCGCGTTGCTGGCGTTTTTCCATAGGCTCCGCCCCCCTGACGAGCAT
CACAAAAATCGACGCTCAAGTCAGAGGTGGCGAAACCCGACAGGACTATAAAGATACCAGGCGTTTCCCC
CTGGAAGCTCCCTCGTGCGCTCTCCTGTTCCGACCCTGCCGCTTACCGGATACCTGTCCGCCTTTCTCCC
TTCGGGAAGCGTGGCGCTTTCTCATAGCTCACGCTGTAGGTATCTCAGTTCGGTGTAGGTCGTTCGCTCC
AAGCTGGGCTGTGTGCACGAACCCCCCGTTCAGCCCGACCGCTGCGCCTTATCCGGTAACTATCGTCTTG
AGTCCAACCCGGTAAGACACGACTTATCGCCACTGGCAGCAGCCACTGGTAACAGGATTAGCAGAGCGAG
GTATGTAGGCGGTGCTACAGAGTTCTTGAAGTGGTGGCCTAACTACGGCTACACTAGAAGAACAGTATTT
GGTATCTGCGCTCTGCTGAAGCCAGTTACCTTCGGAAAAAGAGTTGGTAGCTCTTGATCCGGCAAACAAA
CCACCGCTGGTAGCGGTGGTTTTTTTGTTTGCAAGCAGCAGATTACGCGCAGAAAAAAAGGATCTCAAGA
AGATCCTTTGATCTTTTCTACGGGGTCTGACGCTCAGTGGAACGAAAACTCACGTTAAGGGATTTTGGTC
ATGAGATTATCAAAAAGGATCTTCACCTAGATCCTTTTGCGGCCGGCCGCAAATCAATCTAAAGTATATA
TGAGTAAACTTGGTCTGACAGTTACCAATGCTTAATCAGTGAGGCACCTATCTCAGCGATCTGTCTATTT
CGTTCATCCATAGTTGCCTGACTCCCCGTCGTGTAGATAACTACGATACGGGAGGGCTTACCATCTGGCC
CCAGTGCTGCAATGATACCGCGAGACCCACGCTCACCGGCTCCAGATTTATCAGCAATAAACCAGCCAGC
CGGAAGGGCCGAGCGCAGAAGTGGTCCTGCAACTTTATCCGCCTCCATCCAGTCTATTAATTGTTGCCGG
GAAGCTAGAGTAAGTAGTTCGCCAGTTAATAGTTTGCGCAACGTTGTTGCCATTGCTACAGGCATCGTGG
TGTCACGCTCGTCGTTTGGTATGGCTTCATTCAGCTCCGGTTCCCAACGATCAAGGCGAGTTACATGATC
CCCCATGTTGTGCAAAAAAGCGGTTAGCTCCTTCGGTCCTCCGATCGTTGTCAGAAGTAAGTTGGCCGCA
GTGTTATCACTCATGGTTATGGCAGCACTGCATAATTCTCTTACTGTCATGCCATCCGTAAGATGCTTTT
CTGTGACTGGTGAGTACTCAACCAAGTCATTCTGAGAATAGTGTATGCGGCGACCGAGTTGCTCTTGCCC
GGCGTCAATACGGGATAATACCGCGCCACATAGCAGAACTTTAAAAGTGCTCATCATTGGAAAACGTTCT
TCGGGGCGAAAACTCTCAAGGATCTTACCGCTGTTGAGATCCAGTTCGATGTAACCCACTCGTGCACCCA
ACTGATCTTCAGCATCTTTTACTTTCACCAGCGTTTCTGGGTGAGCAAAAACAGGAAGGCAAAATGCCGC
AAAAAAGGGAATAAGGGCGACACGGAAATGTTGAATACTCATACTCTTCCTTTTTCAATATTATTGAAGC
ATTTATCAGGGTTATTGTCTCATGAGCGGATACATATTTGAATGTATTTAGAAAAATAAACAAATAGGGG
TTCCGCGCACATTTC
Features (pLannotate 1.2.2; 14 found; start..end, strand, type, name):
     22..615     +  LTR            LTR: long terminal repeat from Moloney murine leukemia virus
    678..877     +  misc_feature   MMLV Ψ: packaging signal of Moloney murine leukemia virus (MMLV)
    929..1017    +  misc_feature   MESV Ψ (fragment): packaging signal of murine embryonic stem cell virus
   1094..1510    +  CDS            gag (truncated): truncated Moloney murine leukemia virus (MMLV) gag gene lacking the start codon
   1520..1894    +  misc_feature   pol region: Moloney murine leukemia virus (MMLV) pol region containing the splice acceptor site
   1923..8597    +  CDS            CAD: PYR1_HUMAN - Experimental evidence at protein level: Swiss-Prot protein existence level 1. This protein is a 'fusion' protein encoding four enzymatic activities of the pyrimidine pathway (GATase, CPSase, ATCase and DHOase). From Homo sapiens (Human).
   8798..9260    +  misc_feature   IRES: internal ribosome entry site (IRES) of the encephalomyocarditis virus (EMCV)
   9280..9669    +  CDS            BSD: blasticidin S deaminase; Aspergillus terreus BSD; confers resistance to blasticidin
   9718..9839    +  LTR            3' LTR (ΔU3) (fragment): self-inactivating 3' long terminal repeat (LTR) from Moloney murine leukemia virus
   9840..10309   +  LTR            LTR: long terminal repeat from Moloney murine leukemia virus
  10375..10427   -  CDS            lacI (fragment): lac repressor; lacI; The lac repressor binds to the lac operator to inhibit transcription in E. coli. This inhibition can be relieved by adding lactose or isopropyl-β-D-thiogalactopyranoside (IPTG).
  10610..11198   -  rep_origin     ori: high-copy-number ColE1/pMB1/pBR322/pUC origin of replication
  11362..12222   -  CDS            AmpR: β-lactamase; bla; confers resistance to ampicillin, carbenicillin, and related antibiotics
  12223..12327   -  promoter       AmpR promoter: bla
