[The description below was written by a language model from this plasmid's Addgene catalogue record and pLannotate feature annotations shown in this document.]
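Description:
pMXS-IRES-BLAST flag-CAD 3R-3E is a Moloney murine leukemia virus-based retroviral expression vector for stable delivery of a mutant human CAD into mammalian cells. In bacteria it is maintained through a high-copy ColE1/pUC-type origin and selected with ampicillin via the β-lactamase gene and its native promoter. The retroviral portion is bounded by MMLV long terminal repeats and carries the MMLV packaging signal (with an annotated MESV Ψ fragment), a truncated gag lacking its start codon, and a pol region containing the splice acceptor. These elements allow the transcript to be packaged into virions when gag, pol and env are supplied in trans. No separate internal promoter is annotated, so expression presumably runs from the 5′ LTR.

The payload is the roughly 6.7 kb coding sequence of CAD, the multifunctional enzyme combining glutamine amidotransferase, carbamoyl-phosphate synthetase, aspartate transcarbamylase and dihydroorotase activities of de novo pyrimidine synthesis. The "3R-3E" version replaces three arginines with glutamates; the record lists them as Arg1389, Arg1403 and Arg1404, although the nucleotide positions it quotes for these changes lie much further along the coding sequence. Silent changes also remove the PAM of an sgRNA target site, making the cDNA resistant to Cas9 cutting and suitable for re-expression in CAD-knockout cells. A Flag tag is fused to CAD, but the record is inconsistent about its position: the purpose line says C-terminal, while the tag field says N-terminal. Downstream, an EMCV IRES drives translation of blasticidin S deaminase from the same transcript, so blasticidin selection enriches for transduced, CAD-expressing cells. The associated work concerns allosteric regulation of CAD during the cell cycle.
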