Addgene plasmid #188148: pMXS-IRES-BLAST flag-CAD 3R-3E
Purpose: Expresses C-terminal flag-tagged human CAD 3R-3E in mammalian cells
Depositing lab: Richard Possemato. Depositing organization: NYU Grossman School of Medicine. Publication: Allosteric regulation of CAD modulates de novo pyrimidine synthesis during the cell cycle. Shin J, Mir H, Khurram MA, Fujihara KM, Dynlacht BD, Cardozo TJ, Possemato R. Nat Metab. 2023 Feb 6. doi: 10.1038/s42255-023-00735-9. PubMed 36747088.
Backbone
  Vector backbone: pMXS-IRES-BLAST
  Backbone size w/o insert (bp): 5623
  Vector type: Mammalian Expression, Retroviral
  Selectable markers: Blasticidin
Growth in bacteria
  Bacterial resistance: Ampicillin, 100 μg/mL
  Growth temperature: 37°C
  Growth strain: NEB Stable
  Copy number: High Copy
Gene/Insert
  Gene/Insert name: CAD (alt name: carbamoyl-phosphate synthetase 2, aspartate transcarbamylase, and dihydroorotase)
  Species: H. sapiens (human)
  Insert size (bp): 6702
  Mutation: TCC -> AGT silent mutations at nt439-441 eliminating PAM site for sgRNA target sequence 5'-ATTGGGGTCCAAGAATGGCA-3' and CGT/CGGCGT -> GAG/GAAGAG mutations at nt6114-6116/6129-6134 for Arg1389/Arg1403/Arg1404 -> Glu mutations of CAD
  Entrez Gene: CAD (a.k.a. CDG1Z, DEE50, EIEE50, GATD4)
  Tag / fusion protein: Flag tag (N terminal on insert)
  Cloning method: Gibson Cloning
  Sequencing primers: 5′ AGTAGACGGCATCGCAGCTTGGATA; 3′ CGGAATTTACGTAGCGGCCGC
Terms and licenses: Academic/Nonprofit Terms; Industry Terms: Not Available to Industry
How to cite: pMXS-IRES-BLAST flag-CAD 3R-3E was a gift from Richard Possemato (Addgene plasmid # 188148 ; http://n2t.net/addgene:188148 ; RRID:Addgene_188148)
